Addgene plasmid #239133: pLS406_YCR051W
Purpose: (Empty Backbone) Minimal integrating shuttle vector depleted of restriction sites outside the polylinker region, yeast selection marker URA3
Depositing lab: Sahand Jamal Rahi. Depositing organization: Swiss Federal Institute of Technology (EPFL). Publication: Minimal shuttle vectors for Saccharomyces cerevisiae. Scutteri L, Barth P, Rahi SJ. Synth Biol (Oxf). 2025 May 21;10(1):ysaf010. doi: 10.1093/synbio/ysaf010. eCollection 2025. PubMed 40612073.
Backbone
  Vector backbone: pLS406
  Backbone size (bp): 3665
  Modifications to backbone: Sequences from the non-essential gene YCR051W have been introduced into the MCS of pLS406 for single-copy genomic integration.
  Vector type: Bacterial Expression, Yeast Expression ; Integrating
  Selectable markers: URA3
Growth in bacteria
  Bacterial resistance: Ampicillin, 100 μg/mL
  Growth temperature: 37°C
  Growth strain: DH5alpha
  Copy number: High Copy
Gene/Insert
  Sequencing primers: 5′ M13 fwd; 3′ M13 rev
Terms and licenses: Academic/Nonprofit Terms; Industry Terms: Not Available to Industry
Depositor comments: Please visit https://doi.org/10.1101/2024.11.05.622133 for bioRxiv preprint.
How to cite: pLS406_YCR051W was a gift from Sahand Jamal Rahi (Addgene plasmid # 239133 ; http://n2t.net/addgene:239133 ; RRID:Addgene_239133)
