[The description below was written by a language model from this plasmid's Addgene catalogue record and pLannotate feature annotations shown in this document.]
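Description:
pLS406_YCR051W is a 3,665 bp minimal integrating shuttle vector for Saccharomyces cerevisiae, deposited as an empty backbone. It derives from pLS406, a pared-down yeast/E. coli vector that has been depleted of restriction sites outside its polylinker so that more enzymes remain unique and usable for cloning. In bacteria it is maintained at high copy through a ColE1/pUC-type origin and selected with ampicillin via the bla gene and its native promoter. No yeast replication origin or centromere appears in the feature table, consistent with its integrating design: it can persist in yeast only after recombining into the chromosome.

The yeast marker is URA3 under its own promoter, which complements uracil auxotrophy and can be counterselected with 5-fluoroorotic acid. The distinguishing modification is the introduction of sequences from the non-essential gene YCR051W into the polylinker. The annotation detects these as two separate fragments of the YCR051W protein (YCU1_YEAST) in the same orientation, separated by an unannotated gap of roughly 240 bp and followed by a short remnant of the pUC18/19 multiple cloning site and a vestigial lacZα fragment. These homology segments are intended to target the plasmid to the YCR051W locus for single-copy genomic integration. The record does not specify how the plasmid is linearised or the exact recombination geometry.

No promoter, gene or reporter is present as cargo, so users are expected to clone their own expression cassette into the remaining cloning sites. The insert region is flanked by M13 forward and reverse sequencing primer sites. The vector is suited to stable, defined-copy integration of constructs at a neutral chromosomal site.
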