Features (pLannotate 1.2.2; 9 found; start..end, strand, type, name):
      1..64      +  promoter       AmpR promoter: bla
     65..924     +  CDS            AmpR (fragment): β-lactamase; bla; confers resistance to ampicillin, carbenicillin, and related antibiotics
    948..1536    +  rep_origin     ori: high-copy-number ColE1/pMB1/pBR322/pUC origin of replication
   1561..1974    +  CDS            YCU1_YEAST (fragment): Experimental evidence at protein level: Swiss-Prot protein existence level 1. From Saccharomyces cerevisiae (strain ATCC 204508 / S288c) (Baker's yeast).
   2216..2407    +  CDS            YCU1_YEAST (fragment): Experimental evidence at protein level: Swiss-Prot protein existence level 1. From Saccharomyces cerevisiae (strain ATCC 204508 / S288c) (Baker's yeast).
   2407..2424    +  misc_feature   MCS (fragment): pUC18/19 multiple cloning site
   2431..2447    +  CDS            lacZα (fragment): LacZα fragment of β-galactosidase; lacZ fragment
   2448..2663    +  promoter       URA3 promoter: S. cerevisiae URA3
   2664..3467    +  CDS            URA3: orotidine-5'-phosphate decarboxylase, required for uracil biosynthesis; S. cerevisiae URA3; yeast auxotrophic marker, counterselectable with 5-fluoroorotic acid (5-FOA)
>Addgene plasmid #239133 | pLS406_YCR051W | addgene full sequence | sequence record 481871 | Addgene NGS Result
TATGTATCCGCTCATGAGACAATAACCCTGATAAATGCTTCAATAATATTGAAAAAGGAAGAGTATGAGT
ATTCAACATTTCCGTGTCGCCCTTATTCCCTTTTTTGCGGCATTTTGCCTTCCTGTTTTTGCTCACCCAG
AAACGCTGGTGAAAGTAAAAGATGCAGAAGATCAGTTGGGTGCGCGAGTGGGTTACATCGAACTGGACCT
CAACAGTGGTAAGATACTAGAGAGTTTTCGCCCCGAAGAACGATTCCCAATGATGTCCACTTTTAAGGTT
CTGCTATGTGGCGCGGTATTATCCCGTATTGACGCGGGGCAAGAGCAACTAGGTCGCCGCATACACTATT
CTCAGAATGACTTGGTTGAGTATTCACCAGTCACAGAAAAGCATCTTACGGATGGCATGACAGTAAGAGA
ATTATGTAGTGCTGCCATAACGATGAGTGATAACACGGCGGCGAACTTACTTCTGACAACGATTGGAGGA
CCAAAGGAGCTAACCGCTTTTTTGCACAACATGGGGGATCATGTAACTCGCCTTGATCGTTGGGAACCAG
AGCTGAATGAAGCCATACCAAACGACGAGCGTGACACCACGATGCCTGTTGCTATGGCAACAACCTTGCG
GAAACTATTAACTGGCGAACTACTTACTCTAGCTTCCCGGCAACAGTTAATAGACTGGATGGAGGCTGAT
AAAGTTGCAGGACCACTTCTGCGCTCTGCGCTTCCGGCTGGCTGGTTTATTGCTGATAAATCTGGGGCCG
GAGAGCGTGGGTCACGCGGTATCATAGCAGCACTAGGGCCAGATGGTAAGCCCTCCCGTATCGTAGTTAT
CTACACGACGGGGAGCCAGGCAACTATGGATGAACGAAATAGACAGATCGCTGAGATAGGTGCGTCACTG
ATTAAGCATTGGTAGTAGAAAAGATCAAAGGATCTTCTTGAGATCCTTTTTTTCTGCGCGTAATCTGCTG
CTTGCAAACAAAAAAACCACCGCTACCAGCGGTGGTTTGTTTGCCGGATCAAGAGCTACCAACTCTTTTT
CCGAAGGTAACTGGCTTCAGCAGAGCGCAGATACCAAATACTGTCCTTCTAGTGTAGCCGTAGTTAGGCC
ACCACTTCAAGAACTCTGTAGCACCGCCTACATACCTCGCTCTGCTAATCCTGTTACCAGTGGCTGCTGC
CAGTGGCGATAAGTCGTGTCTTACCGGGTTGGACTCAAGACGATAGTTACCGGATAAGGCGCAGCGGTCG
GGCTGAACGGGGGGTTCGTGCACACAGCCCAGCTTGGAGCGAACGACCTACACCGAACTGAGATACCTAC
AGCGTGAGCTATGAGAAAGCGCCACGCTTCCCGAAGGGAGAAAGGCGGACAGGTATCCGGTAAGCGGCAG
GGTCGGAACAGGAGAGCGCACGAGGGAGCTTCCAGGGGGAAACGCCTGGTATCTTTATAGTCCTGTCGGG
TTTCGCCACCTCTGACTTGAGCGTCGATTTTTGTGATGCTCGTCAGGGGGGCGGAGCCTATGGAAACAGG
AAACAGCTATGACGCGCGCTAATGTGTTGGACAACGACGGCGATACCCCGTTGCACCATGTGGAGGATGT
GGCCACTGCCAGGTTGATCGTGGAAGAGCTGGGTGGAGACTTCACTATCAGGAATGTGGAGGGCCAAACG
CCATACGACTCGTTCGTCGAGAACGGTGAAGATGGTGAGCTAATCGAGTACATGAGGATTAAGTCCGGCG
TGGCCGATGTTCACGGAGTGGACGGCGTGCAGGGTGAGGGTGTCATCGACAGCAAATTGCTGGAAGAGTT
CAAGGACAACGTGAGATACACCTTGGAAAATGACCCTGAGGAAGGAGCCGATGAGGCCACTCTGCAACGC
AGGAGGCAGTTGGAACAGATCATTACGGGAGACAACGCTGAGGAGGAGTTGGAAAGGTACATCCGTGCTA
TGGTCAGAGAGCGCTCCACCGTGGTCAAAGACAGGGGCAAAGAGCTCCTAGGTCTATATATATATCTATA
TACATATTTATATATATTATTAGAACTTTACAATATAGTATATACCATTCATTGTTTAAGTTTCGGGTAA
TACTTTTTTTTTCCTTGTCATAACCCCAAAAATTTTCGATGCCTTTGATATAATTGAGAACAAGAAGAGT
TTGCAGGTGACAAAAATCGATGATTATAGGTGTTGTGACGACAAAATGAACGCTAATATATGGGTGGCTG
CTTCAGATGGTAATTTGGACCGAGTGGAACATATCCTCCGCGAGAGTAAAGGCGCCATGACCCCGCAATC
CAAGGACATTAACGGCTACACTCCAATGCATGCTGCCGCCGCATACGGCCACCTGGATTTGCTGAAGAAA
ATGTGCAATGAGTACAATGGAGACATGTCGACCTGCAGGCATGCCCTAGGACTGGCCGTCGTTTTACTTC
AATTCATCATTTTTTTTTTATTCTTTTTTTTGATTTCGGTTTCCTTGAAATTTTTTTGATTCGGTAATCT
CCGAACAGAAGGAAGAACGAAGGAAGGAGCACAGACTTAGATTGGTATATATACGCATATGTAGTGTTGA
AGAAACATGAAATTGCCCAGTATTCTTAACCCAACTGCACAGAACAAAAACCTGCAGGAAACGAAGATAA
ATCATGTCGAAAGCTACATATAAGGAACGTGCTGCTACTCATCCTAGTCCTGTTGCTGCCAAGCTATTTA
ATATCATGCACGAAAAGCAAACAAACTTGTGTGCTTCATTGGATGTTCGTACCACGAAGGAATTACTAGA
GTTAGTTGAAGCATTAGGTCCGAAAATTTGTTTACTAAAAACTCATGTGGATATTTTGACTGATTTTTCG
ATGGAGGGGACAGTTAAGCCGCTAAAGGCATTATCAGCCAAGTATAATTTTTTACTCTTCGAGGACAGAA
AATTTGCTGACATTGGTAATACAGTCAAATTGCAGTATTCTGCGGGTGTATATAGAATAGCAGAATGGGC
AGACATTACGAACGCACACGGTGTGGTGGGGCCAGGTATTGTTAGCGGTTTGAAGCAGGCGGCAGAAGAA
GTAACAAAGGAACCTAGAGGGCTTTTGATGTTAGCAGAATTGTCATGCAAGGGTTCCCTAAGCACTGGTG
AATATACTAAGGGTACTGTTGATATTGCCAAGAGCGACAAAGATTTTGTTATCGGCTTTATTGCTCAAAG
AGACATGGGTGGAAGAGATGAAGGTTACGATTGGTTGATTATGACACCCGGTGTGGGTTTAGATGACAAG
GGTGACGCATTGGGCCAACAGTATAGAACCGTAGATGATGTAGTCTCTACAGGATCAGACATTATTATTG
TAGGAAGAGGACTATTTGCAAAGGGAAGGGATGCAAAGGTAGAGGGTGAGCGTTACAGAAAAGCAGGGTG
GGAAGCATATTTGAGAAGATGCGGGCAGCAAAACTAAAAAACTGTATTATAAGTAAATGAATGTATAATA
AACTCACAAATTAGAGCTTCAATTTAATTATATCAGTTATTACCCGGAAATCTTGGTCGTAATGATTTCT
ATAATGACGAAAAAAAAAAAATTGGAAAGAAAAAACTTCATGGCCTTTATAAAAAGGAACTATCCAATAC
CTCGCCAGAACCAAGTAACAGTATT
